Addgene plasmid #213238: FFA2-DuET
Purpose: The DuET construct encodes the named human GPCR engineered with a cleaved hemagglutinin signal peptide, a 5' FLAG and a 3' 1D4 epitope tag optimized for expression in mammalian cells and proteomics studies.
Depositing lab: Thomas Sakmar. Depositing organization: Rockefeller University. Publication: Multiplexed selectivity screening of anti-GPCR antibodies. Dahl L, Kotliar IB, Bendes A, Dodig-Crnkovic T, Fromm S, Elofsson A, Uhlen M, Sakmar TP, Schwenk JM. Sci Adv. 2023 May 3;9(18):eadf9297. doi: 10.1126/sciadv.adf9297. Epub 2023 May 3. PubMed 37134173.
Backbone
  Vector backbone: pcDNA 3.1 (+)
  Vector type: Mammalian Expression
Growth in bacteria
  Bacterial resistance: Ampicillin, 100 μg/mL
  Growth temperature: 37°C
  Growth strain: DH5alpha
  Copy number: High Copy
Gene/Insert
  Gene/Insert name: FFA2 (alt names: Free fatty acid receptor 2; FFA2R, GPR43, ffar2)
  Species: H. sapiens (human)
  Entrez Gene: FFAR2 (a.k.a. FFA2R, GPR43)
  Promoter: CMV, T7
  Tag / fusion protein: FLAG (N terminal on insert); 1D4 (C terminal on insert)
  Cloning method: Gibson Cloning
Terms and licenses: Academic/Nonprofit Terms; Industry Terms: Not Available to Industry
Depositor comments: Class: A, Family: Free Fatty Acid. Ensembl ID: ENSG00000126262, Uniprot ID: O15552
How to cite: FFA2-DuET was a gift from Thomas Sakmar (Addgene plasmid # 213238 ; http://n2t.net/addgene:213238 ; RRID:Addgene_213238)
