[The description below was written by a language model from this plasmid's Addgene catalogue record and pLannotate feature annotations shown in this document.]
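Description:
FFA2-DuET is a mammalian expression plasmid built on the pcDNA 3.1 (+) backbone that carries the human free fatty acid receptor 2 (FFAR2, also known as GPR43), a class A G protein-coupled receptor activated by short-chain fatty acids. It is maintained in E. coli through a high-copy ColE1/pUC-type origin and selected with ampicillin via the β-lactamase gene. An f1 origin is also present. An SV40 early promoter drives a neomycin/kanamycin phosphotransferase gene terminated by an SV40 polyadenylation signal, the usual pcDNA3.1 arrangement that allows G418 selection of stably transfected mammalian cells.

The receptor coding sequence sits downstream of the CMV immediate-early enhancer and promoter and is followed by the bovine growth hormone polyadenylation signal, giving strong constitutive expression after transfection. A T7 promoter between CMV and the insert permits in vitro transcription. In the "DuET" design, the receptor is preceded by a cleavable hemagglutinin signal peptide, intended to promote membrane insertion and surface delivery, followed by an N-terminal FLAG epitope, and it ends in a C-terminal 1D4 epitope. The automated annotation detects the FFAR2 reading frame and a single FLAG-type match just upstream of it, but it does not label the signal peptide or the 1D4 tag, which are known only from the catalogue entry. Short matches to lacI, ble, bom and an HIV-1 LTR appear to be fragmentary backbone hits rather than functional elements.

The dual tags allow capture and detection of the receptor from either terminus. The construct belongs to a set of tagged GPCRs made for mammalian expression and proteomics work, including multiplexed testing of anti-GPCR antibody selectivity.
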