Features (pLannotate 1.2.2; 21 found; start..end, strand, type, name):
    711..803     +  CDS            lacI (fragment): lac repressor; lacI; The lac repressor binds to the lac operator to inhibit transcription in E. coli. This inhibition can be relieved by adding lactose or isopropyl-β-D-thiogalactopyranoside (IPTG).
    816..837     +  protein_bind   CAP binding site: CAP binding activates transcription in the presence of cAMP. E. coli catabolite activator protein
    852..882     +  promoter       lac promoter: promoter for the E. coli lac operon
    890..906     +  protein_bind   lac operator: The lac repressor binds to the lac operator to inhibit transcription in E. coli. This inhibition can be relieved by adding lactose or isopropyl-β-D-thiogalactopyranoside (IPTG). lac repressor encoded by lacI
    979..1100    -  polyA_signal   SV40 poly(A) signal: SV40 polyadenylation signal
   1095..1253    -  CDS            ble (fragment): BLE_KLEPN - Experimental evidence at protein level: Swiss-Prot protein existence level 1. Binding protein with a strong affinity to the bleomycin family of antibiotics. Binds to CL990; an antimitotic-antibiotic compound. From Klebsiella pneumoniae.
   1277..2068    -  CDS            neo: KKA2_KLEPN - Also known as kan, nptII. Experimental evidence at protein level: Swiss-Prot protein existence level 1. Resistance to kanamycin, neomycin, paromomycin, ribostamycin, butirosin and gentamicin B. From Klebsiella pneumoniae.
   2135..2464    -  promoter       SV40 promoter: SV40 enhancer and early promoter
   2478..2906    -  rep_origin     f1 ori (sequence partly withheld): f1 bacteriophage origin of replication; arrow indicates direction of (+) strand synthesis
   2927..2948    -  promoter       SV40 promoter (fragment): SV40 enhancer and early promoter
   2952..3176    -  polyA_signal   bGH poly(A) signal: bovine growth hormone polyadenylation signal
   3307..4296    -  CDS            FFAR2: FFAR2_HUMAN - Also known as FFA2, GPCR43, GPR43. Experimental evidence at protein level: Swiss-Prot protein existence level 1. G protein-coupled receptor that is activated by a major product of dietary fiber digestion, the short chain fatty acids (SCFAs), and that plays a role in the regulation of whole-body energy homeostasis and in intestinal immunity. In omnivorous mammals, the short chain fatty acids acetate, propionate and butyrate are produced primarily by the gut microbiome that metabolizes dietary fibers. SCFAs serve as a source of energy but also act as signaling molecules. That G pro
   4309..4329    -  CDS            3xFLAG (fragment): three tandem FLAG® epitope tags
   4422..4440    -  promoter       T7 promoter: promoter for bacteriophage T7 RNA polymerase
   4456..4489    -  LTR            5' LTR (truncated) (fragment): truncated 5' long terminal repeat (LTR) from HIV-1
   4485..4688    -  promoter       CMV promoter: human cytomegalovirus (CMV) immediate early promoter
   4689..5068    -  enhancer       CMV enhancer: human cytomegalovirus immediate early enhancer
   5223..5275    +  misc_feature   bom (fragment): basis of mobility region from pBR322
   5334..5438    +  promoter       AmpR promoter: bla
   5439..6299    +  CDS            AmpR: β-lactamase; bla; confers resistance to ampicillin, carbenicillin, and related antibiotics
   6470..528     +  rep_origin     ori (across the origin): high-copy-number ColE1/pMB1/pBR322/pUC origin of replication
>Addgene plasmid #213238 | FFA2-DuET | addgene full sequence | sequence record 430796 | Addgene NGS Result
GCGGTGGTTTGTTTGCCGGATCAAGAGCTACCAACTCTTTTTCCGAAGGTAACTGGCTTCAGCAGAGCGC
AGATACCAAATACCGTTCTTCTAGTGTAGCCGTAGTTAGGCCACCACTTCAAGAACTCTGTAGCACCGCC
TACATACCTCGCTCTGCTAATCCTGTTACCAGTGGCTGCTGCCAGTGGCGATAAGTCGTGTCTTACCGGG
TTGGACTCAAGACGATAGTTACCGGATAAGGCGCAGCGGTCGGGCTGAACGGGGGGTTCGTGCACACAGC
CCAGCTTGGAGCGAACGACCTACACCGAACTGAGATACCTACAGCGTGAGCTATGAGAAAGCGCCACGCT
TCCCGAAGGGAGAAAGGCGGACAGGTATCCGGTAAGCGGCAGGGTCGGAACAGGAGAGCGCACGAGGGAG
CTTCCAGGGGGAAACGCCTGGTATCTTTATAGTCCTGTCGGGTTTCGCCACCTCTGACTTGAGCGTCGAT
TTTTGTGATGCTCGTCAGGGGGGCGGAGCCTATGGAAAAACGCCAGCAACGCGGCCTTTTTACGGTTCCT
GGCCTTTTGCTGGCCTTTTGCTCACATGTTCTTTCCTGCGTTATCCCCTGATTCTGTGGATAACCGTATT
ACCGCCTTTGAGTGAGCTGATACCGCTCGCCGCAGCCGAACGACCGAGCGCAGCGAGTCAGTGAGCGAGG
AAGCGGAAGAGCGCCCAATACGCAAACCGCCTCTCCCCGCGCGTTGGCCGATTCATTAATGCAGCTGGCA
CGACAGGTTTCCCGACTGGAAAGCGGGCAGTGAGCGCAACGCAATTAATGTGAGTTAGCTCACTCATTAG
GCACCCCAGGCTTTACACTTTATGCTTCCGGCTCGTATGTTGTGTGGAATTGTGAGCGGATAACAATTTC
ACACAGGAAACAGCTATGACCATGATTACGCCAAGCTCTAGCTAGAGGTCGACGGTATACAGACATGATA
AGATACATTGATGAGTTTGGACAAACCACAACTAGAATGCAGTGAAAAAAATGCTTTATTTGTGAAATTT
GTGATGCTATTGCTTTATTTGTAACCATTATAAGCTGCAATAAACAAGTTGGGGTGGGCGAAGAACTCCA
GCATGAGATCCCCGCGCTGGAGGATCATCCAGCCGGCGTCCCGGAAAACGATTCCGAAGCCCAACCTTTC
ATAGAAGGCGGCGGTGGAATCGAAATCTCGTGATGGCAGGTTGGGCGTCGCTTGGTCGGTCATTTCGAAC
CCCAGAGTCCCGCTCAGAAGAACTCGTCAAGAAGGCGATAGAAGGCGATGCGCTGCGAATCGGGAGCGGC
GATACCGTAAAGCACGAGGAAGCGGTCAGCCCATTCGCCGCCAAGCTCTTCAGCAATATCACGGGTAGCC
AACGCTATGTCCTGATAGCGGTCCGCCACACCCAGCCGGCCACAGTCGATGAATCCAGAAAAGCGGCCAT
TTTCCACCATGATATTCGGCAAGCAGGCATCGCCATGGGTCACGACGAGATCCTCGCCGTCGGGCATGCG
CGCCTTGAGCCTGGCGAACAGTTCGGCTGGCGCGAGCCCCTGATGCTCTTCGTCCAGATCATCCTGATCG
ACAAGACCGGCTTCCATCCGAGTACGTGCTCGCTCGATGCGATGTTTCGCTTGGTGGTCGAATGGGCAGG
TAGCCGGATCAAGCGTATGCAGCCGCCGCATTGCATCAGCCATGATGGATACTTTCTCGGCAGGAGCAAG
GTGAGATGACAGGAGATCCTGCCCCGGCACTTCGCCCAATAGCAGCCAGTCCCTTCCCGCTTCAGTGACA
ACGTCGAGCACAGCTGCGCAAGGAACGCCCGTCGTGGCCAGCCACGATAGCCGCGCTGCCTCGTCCTGCA
GTTCATTCAGGGCACCGGACAGGTCGGTCTTGACAAAAAGAACCGGGCGCCCCTGCGCTGACAGCCGGAA
CACGGCGGCATCAGAGCAGCCGATTGTCTGTTGTGCCCAGTCATAGCCGAATAGCCTCTCCACCCAAGCG
GCCGGAGAACCTGCGTGCAATCCATCTTGTTCAATCATGCGAAACGATCCTCATCCTGTCTCTTGATCAG
ATCCGAAAATGGATATACAAGCTCCCGGGAGCTTTTTGCAAAAGCCTAGGCCTCCAAAAAAGCCTCCTCA
CTACTTCTGGAATAGCTCAGAGGCAGAGGCGGCCTCGGCCTCTGCATAAATAAAAAAAATTAGTCAGCCA
TGGGGCGGAGAATGGGCGGAACTGGGCGGAGTTAGGGGCGGGATGGGCGGAGTTAGGGGCGGGACTATGG
TTGCTGACTAATTGAGATGCATGCTTTGCATACTTCTGCCTGCTGGGGAGCCTGGGGACTTTCCACACCT
GGTTGCTGACTAATTGAGATGCATGCTTTGCATACTTCTGCCTGCTGGGGAGCCTGGGGACTTTCCACAC
CCTAACTGACACACATTCCACAGAATTAATTCGCGTTAAATTTTTGTTAAATCAGCTCATTTTTTAACCA
ATAGGCCGAAATCGGCAAAATCCCTTATAAATCAAAAGAATAGACCGAGATAGGGT
[37 nt withheld, positions 2577-2613]
AAAGAACGTGGACTCCAACGTCAAAGG
[49 nt withheld, positions 2641-2689]
T
[91 nt withheld, positions 2691-2781]
G
[124 nt withheld, positions 2783-2906]
GGGGATACCCCCTAGAGCCCCAGCTGGTTCTTTCCGCCTCAGAAGCCATAGAGCCCACCGCATCCCCAGC
ATGCCTGCTATTGTCTTCCCAATCCTCCCCCTTGCTGTCCTGCCCCACCCCACCCCCCAGAATAGAATGA
CACCTACTCAGACAATGCGATGCAATTTCCTCATTTTATTAGGAAAGGACAGTGGGAGTGGCACCTTCCA
GGGTCAAGGAAGGCACGGGGGAGGGGCAAACAACAGATGGCTGGCAACTAGAAGGCACAGTCGAGGCTGA
TCAGCGGGTTTAAACGGGCCCTCTAGACTCGAGTTAGGCAGGGGCCACCTGAGAAGTCTCGGTCTTAGAC
ACGGTGGTGCTGGCCTCATCGAATTCACCGGTGCGTCCACCGGTATCGATCTCAGTTGTGAAGTCGGATG
ATGGCATCCCCTCGCCCTGACCGACTCCTCGATCCTCGTTTGTGCCTTCTGCGGTATCCTTTCCCCGCCT
GCCGAGCAAGCTGCTACCCTGGTTCCTCAGTACCTGGAGTCCTCTTCCAAAAGCCCGGCGCACGACGCTA
CTGCTGAAGTAGAACAGGAGAGGATCCAGGCTTGCATTGAGGCTGGAAAACACCACGGCTATGCTGCGCC
ACCATGGGGACTTGCGCTGATGATAGCCAACCAGGTGGCTCACATTATATGGGCCAAAGCACACGAGGAA
ATTCAGCAGGGTAACAACAGCCAATCCAACAGCTCGGCGCCTTCTCTGTGCCCCTACCAAAGGTTGGGAA
AGCATGATCCACACAAATCTCCAATAACAAAAGATGGTAACTGCCATTGGGATGAAGAACAGCACCAAGC
ACAGTTCCAGCCGAACCGGCAAAACGACGTCGAGCTGATTATCCGTAAAATTCTCGTAACATGTTATTTC
GTTCCCGCTCCTCACCTGCTCGGTGGTATTCAGATACTGTACGATAATCACGATGGTGCAATGGCCGAAA
CTCATAACCCAAGCCACGAGTGCAGCTATCACTCCATAGAGAGGGCGGCGTGAGAGCTTGTACTGCACGG
GGAATGCTACGCCGAGATAGCGCTCAATGGAGATTCCTGCCAAAAGCCAAGTGGAGCAGTAGATGCTACT
GTAGAAGCCAAAGGAGGTAAGGGCGCATACCACCTTGGGCAAGTACCACCTGAAATTGGAAGCGGCTTCA
ATAATCTTAAAAGGGAGAAGAAGCAGCAACAGGAGATCCGCCAGGGTCAGGGACAGCAAGAGGATGTGGA
CAGGGGCGGGTTGGGGCTGGCGGATCCTGCCGACAAAAGCCCTCAGGGCCAGCAGATTAGCAGGGAGACC
TGTAAGGAAAATAATTATGTAGGCCATCAGTATCAGGGAAGATTTCCAGTCTGGAAGCATATCGATGCTG
GCGTCATCATCGTCCTTGTAGTCGGCGAATACCAGGCAGAAGATGTAGCTCAGGGCGATGATCGTCTTCA
TGGTGGCGCTAAGCTTAAGTTTAAACGCTAGCCAGCTTGGGTCTCCCTATAGTGAGTCGTATTAATTTCG
ATAAGCCAGTAAGCAGTGGGTTCTCTAGTTAGCCAGAGAGCTCTGCTTATATAGACCTCCCACCGTACAC
GCCTACCGCCCATTTGCGTCAATGGGGCGGAGTTGTTACGACATTTTGGAAAGTCCCGTTGATTTTGGTG
CCAAAACAAACTCCCATTGACGTCAATGGGGTGGAGACTTGGAAATCCCCGTGAGTCAAACCGCTATCCA
CGCCCATTGATGTACTGCCAAAACCGCATCACCATGGTAATAGCGATGACTAATACGTAGATGTACTGCC
AAGTAGGAAAGTCCCATAAGGTCATGTACTGGGCATAATGCCAGGCGGGCCATTTACCGTCATTGACGTC
AATAGGGGGCGTACTTGGCATATGATACACTTGATGTACTGCCAAGTGGGCAGTTTACCGTAAATACTCC
ACCCATTGACGTCAATGGAAAGTCCCTATTGGCGTTACTATGGGAACATACGTCATTATTGACGTCAATG
GGCGGGGGTCGTTGGGCGGTCAGCCAGGCGGGCCATTTACCGTAAGTTATGTAACGCGGAACTCCATATA
TGGGCTATGAACTAATGACCCCGTAATTGATTACTATTAATAACTAGTCAATAATCAATGTCAACGCGTA
TATCTGGCCCGTACATCGCGAAGCAGCGCAAAACGCCTAACCCTAAGCAGATTCTTCATGCAAATGTCGG
TCAAGCCTTGCCTTGTTGTAGCTTAAATTTTGCTCGCGCACTACTCAGCGACCTCCAACACACAAGCAGG
GAGCAGATACTGGCTTAACTATGCGGCATCAGAGCAGATTGTACTGAGAGTGCACCATAGGGGATCGGGA
GATCTCCCGATCCGTCGACGTCAGGTGGCACTTTTCGGGGAAATGTGCGCGGAACCCCTATTTGTTTATT
TTTCTAAATACATTCAAATATGTATCCGCTCATGAGACAATAACCCTGATAAATGCTTCAATAATATTGA
AAAAGGAAGAGTATGAGTATTCAACATTTCCGTGTCGCCCTTATTCCCTTTTTTGCGGCATTTTGCCTTC
CTGTTTTTGCTCACCCAGAAACGCTGGTGAAAGTAAAAGATGCTGAAGATCAGTTGGGTGCACGAGTGGG
TTACATCGAACTGGATCTCAACAGCGGTAAGATCCTTGAGAGTTTTCGCCCCGAAGAACGTTTTCCAATG
ATGAGCACTTTTAAAGTTCTGCTATGTGGCGCGGTATTATCCCGTATTGACGCCGGGCAAGAGCAACTCG
GTCGCCGCATACACTATTCTCAGAATGACTTGGTTGAGTACTCACCAGTCACAGAAAAGCATCTTACGGA
TGGCATGACAGTAAGAGAATTATGCAGTGCTGCCATAACCATGAGTGATAACACTGCGGCCAACTTACTT
CTGACAACGATCGGAGGACCGAAGGAGCTAACCGCTTTTTTGCACAACATGGGGGATCATGTAACTCGCC
TTGATCGTTGGGAACCGGAGCTGAATGAAGCCATACCAAACGACGAGCGTGACACCACGATGCCTGTAGC
AATGGCAACAACGTTGCGCAAACTATTAACTGGCGAACTACTTACTCTAGCTTCCCGGCAACAATTAATA
GACTGGATGGAGGCGGATAAAGTTGCAGGACCACTTCTGCGCTCGGCCCTTCCGGCTGGCTGGTTTATTG
CTGATAAATCTGGAGCCGGTGAGCGTGGGTCTCGCGGTATCATTGCAGCACTGGGGCCAGATGGTAAGCC
CTCCCGTATCGTAGTTATCTACACGACGGGGAGTCAGGCAACTATGGATGAACGAAATAGACAGATCGCT
GAGATAGGTGCCTCACTGATTAAGCATTGGTAACTGTCAGACCAAGTTTACTCATATATACTTTAGATTG
ATTTAAAACTTCATTTTTAATTTAAAAGGATCTAGGTGAAGATCCTTTTTGATAATCTCATGACCAAAAT
CCCTTAACGTGAGTTTTCGTTCCACTGAGCGTCAGACCCCGTAGAAAAGATCAAAGGATCTTCTTGAGAT
CCTTTTTTTCTGCGCGTAATCTGCTGCTTGCAAACAAAAAAACCACCGCTACCA
